Addgene plasmid #184610: pCIS.MTRIA-NMB
Purpose: For expression of a fluorescent sensor for neuromedin B in mammalian cells
Depositing lab: Hiroshi Hibino & Daisuke Ino. Depositing organization: The University of Osaka. Publication: A fluorescent sensor for real-time measurement of extracellular oxytocin dynamics in the brain. Ino D, Tanaka Y, Hibino H, Nishiyama M. Nat Methods. 2022 Sep 22. pii: 10.1038/s41592-022-01597-x. doi: 10.1038/s41592-022-01597-x. PubMed 36138174.
Backbone
  Vector backbone: pCIS
  Vector type: Mammalian Expression
Growth in bacteria
  Bacterial resistance: Ampicillin, 100 μg/mL
  Growth temperature: 37°C
  Growth strain: DH5alpha
  Copy number: High Copy
Gene/Insert
  Gene/Insert name: MTRIA-NMB (alt name: NMB biosensor)
  Species: Synthetic
  Insert size (bp): 1821
  Promoter: CAG promoter
  Cloning method: Restriction Enzyme; 5′ cloning site EcoRI (unknown if destroyed); 3′ cloning site BamHI (unknown if destroyed)
Terms and licenses: Academic/Nonprofit Terms; Industry Terms: Not Available to Industry
Depositor comments: Please visit https://doi.org/10.1101/2021.07.30.454450 for bioRxiv preprint.
How to cite: pCIS.MTRIA-NMB was a gift from Hiroshi Hibino & Daisuke Ino (Addgene plasmid # 184610 ; http://n2t.net/addgene:184610 ; RRID:Addgene_184610)
