[The description below was written by a language model from this plasmid's Addgene catalogue record and pLannotate feature annotations shown in this document.]
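Description:
pCIS.MTRIA-NMB is a mammalian expression plasmid of about 7 kb, built on the pCIS backbone, that encodes a genetically encoded fluorescent sensor for the neuropeptide neuromedin B. It is maintained in E. coli as a high-copy plasmid through a ColE1/pUC-type origin and selected with ampicillin via the β-lactamase gene. Remnants of a pBluescript-type cloning vector surround these elements, including an f1 phage origin, T7 and T3 promoters, lac promoter/operator sequences and a lacZα fragment. These play no role in sensor expression in mammalian cells.

The payload is a synthetic 1,821 bp insert, MTRIA-NMB, cloned between EcoRI and BamHI sites and driven by the CAG promoter. The feature table resolves this promoter into its usual parts: the CMV immediate-early enhancer, the chicken β-actin promoter and a chimeric β-actin/β-globin intron, which together give strong constitutive transcription in many mammalian cell types. A rabbit β-globin fragment and polyadenylation signal lie downstream and terminate the transcript. Within the insert region the automated annotation recognises only a GFP-derived coding segment (called cEGFP) of roughly 720 bp. The flanking sequence, which presumably provides the ligand-sensing portion, is unannotated, and the record does not state which receptor or binding scaffold is used. A very short hit to a Cdt1 degron is probably a spurious match.

The plasmid is intended for transient or stable expression in mammalian cells so that neuromedin B can be detected by fluorescence. It comes from work that developed a related sensor for real-time measurement of extracellular oxytocin.
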