Features (pLannotate 1.2.2; 21 found; start..end, strand, type, name):
      1..304     +  enhancer       CMV enhancer: human cytomegalovirus immediate early enhancer
    306..583     +  promoter       chicken β-actin promoter: No description available
    584..1600    +  intron         chimeric intron: chimera between introns from chicken β-actin and rabbit β-globin
   1654..1693    -  misc_feature   MCS (fragment): pBluescript multiple cloning site
   2402..3124    +  CDS            cEGFP: cEGFP is a basic (constitutively fluorescent) green fluorescent protein published in 2008, derived from Aequorea victoria.
   3460..3476    +  CDS            Cdt1 (30-120) (fragment): degron consisting of residues 30-120 of human Cdt1 (Zielke and Edgar, 2015)
   3517..3543    -  misc_feature   MCS (fragment): pBluescript multiple cloning site
   3544..3618    +  CDS            HBB (fragment): HBB_PONPY - Experimental evidence at transcript level: Swiss-Prot protein existence level 2. Involved in oxygen transport from the lung to the various peripheral tissues. From Pongo pygmaeus (Bornean orangutan).
   3689..3744    +  polyA_signal   β-globin poly(A) signal: rabbit β-globin polyadenylation signal (Gil and Proudfoot, 1987)
   4099..4117    -  promoter       T3 promoter: promoter for bacteriophage T3 RNA polymerase
   4162..4178    -  protein_bind   lac operator: The lac repressor binds to the lac operator to inhibit transcription in E. coli. This inhibition can be relieved by adding lactose or isopropyl-β-D-thiogalactopyranoside (IPTG). lac repressor encoded by lacI
   4186..4216    -  promoter       lac promoter: promoter for the E. coli lac operon
   4231..4252    -  protein_bind   CAP binding site: CAP binding activates transcription in the presence of cAMP. E. coli catabolite activator protein
   4265..4357    -  CDS            lacI (fragment): lac repressor; lacI; The lac repressor binds to the lac operator to inhibit transcription in E. coli. This inhibition can be relieved by adding lactose or isopropyl-β-D-thiogalactopyranoside (IPTG).
   4540..5128    -  rep_origin     ori: high-copy-number ColE1/pMB1/pBR322/pUC origin of replication
   5299..6159    -  CDS            AmpR: β-lactamase; bla; confers resistance to ampicillin, carbenicillin, and related antibiotics
   6160..6264    -  promoter       AmpR promoter: bla
   6291..6719    +  rep_origin     f1 ori (sequence partly withheld): f1 bacteriophage origin of replication; arrow indicates direction of (+) strand synthesis
   6750..6907    -  CDS            lacZα (fragment): LacZα fragment of β-galactosidase; lacZ fragment
   6910..6928    +  promoter       T7 promoter: promoter for bacteriophage T7 RNA polymerase
   6943..6992    +  enhancer       CMV enhancer (fragment): human cytomegalovirus immediate early enhancer
>Addgene plasmid #184610 | pCIS.MTRIA-NMB | addgene full sequence | sequence record 364342 | Addgene NGS Result
CGTTACATAACTTACGGTAAATGGCCCGCCTGGCTGACCGCCCAACGACCCCCGCCCATTGACGTCAATA
ATGACGTATGTTCCCATAGTAACGCCAATAGGGACTTTCCATTGACGTCAATGGGTGGAGTATTTACGGT
AAACTGCCCACTTGGCAGTACATCAAGTGTATCATATGCCAAGTACGCCCCCTATTGACGTCAATGACGG
TAAATGGCCCGCCTGGCATTATGCCCAGTACATGACCTTATGGGACTTTCCTACTTGGCAGTACATCTAC
GTATTAGTCATCGCTATTACCATGGTCGAGGTGAGCCCCACGTTCTGCTTCACTCTCCCCATCTCCCCCC
CCTCCCCACCCCCAATTTTGTATTTATTTATTTTTTAATTATTTTGTGCAGCGATGGGGGCGGGGGGGGG
GGGGGGGCGCGCGCCAGGCGGGGCGGGGCGGGGCGAGGGGCGGGGCGGGGCGAGGCGGAGAGGTGCGGCG
GCAGCCAATCAGAGCGGCGCGCTCCGAAAGTTTCCTTTTATGGCGAGGCGGCGGCGGCGGCGGCCCTATA
AAAAGCGAAGCGCGCGGCGGGCGGGAGTCGCTGCGCGCTGCCTTCGCCCCGTGCCCCGCTCCGCCGCCGC
CTCGCGCCGCCCGCCCCGGCTCTGACTGACCGCGTTACTCCCACAGGTGAGCGGGCGGGACGGCCCTTCT
CCTCCGGGCTGTAATTAGCGCTTGGTTTAATGACGGCTTGTTTCTTTTCTGTGGCTGCGTGAAAGCCTTG
AGGGGCTCCGGGAGGGCCCTTTGTGCGGGGGGAGCGGCTCGGGGGGTGCGTGCGTGTGTGTGTGCGTGGG
GAGCGCCGCGTGCGGCTCCGCGCTGCCCGGCGGCTGTGAGCGCTGCGGGCGCGGCGCGGGGCTTTGTGCG
CTCCGCAGTGTGCGCGAGGGGAGCGCGGCCGGGGGCGGTGCCCCGCGGTGCGGGGGGGGCTGCGAGGGGA
ACAAAGGCTGCGTGCGGGGTGTGTGCGTGGGGGGGTGAGCAGGGGGTGTGGGCGCGTCGGTCGGGCTGCA
ACCCCCCCTGCACCCCCCTCCCCGAGTTGCTGAGCACGGCCCGGCTTCGGGTGCGGGGCTCCGTACGGGG
CGTGGCGCGGGGCTCGCCGTGCCGGGCGGGGGGTGGCGGCAGGTGGGGGTGCCGGGCGGGGCGGGGCCGC
CTCGGGCCGGGGAGGGCTCGGGGGAGGGGCGCGGCGGCCCCCGGAGCGCCGGCGGCTGTCGAGGCGCGGC
GAGCCGCAGCCATTGCCTTTTATGGTAATCGTGCGAGAGGGCGCAGGGACTTCCTTTGTCCCAAATCTGT
GCGGAGCCGAAATCTGGGAGGCGCCGCCGCACCCCCTCTAGCGGGCGCGGGGCGAAGCGGTGCGGCGCCG
GCAGGAAGGAAATGGGCGGGGAGGGCCTTCGTGCGTCGCCGCGCCGCCGTCCCCTTCTCCCTCTCCAGCC
TCGGGGCTGTCCGCGGGGGGACGGCTGCCTTCGGGGGGGACGGGGCAGGGCGGGGTTCGGCTTCTGGCGT
GTGACCGGCGGCTCTAGAGCCTCTGCTAACCATGTTCATGCCTTCTTCTTTTTCCTACAGCTCCTGGGCA
ACGTGCTGGTTATTGTGCTGTCTCATCATTTTGGCAAAGGATTCCTCGAGGTCGACGGTATCGATAAGCT
TGATATCGAATTCACCATGGATCATACTTTCTCCGAGGATACCGCAGTCTACGAGAACTTCACAGAGGAC
TGGACGTCAGATGGAGGGGAAACCGTGCATTTCATCATTCAATGCGTTATCCCGTCGGTCTACATTCTTA
TCATCACGGTTGGTTTACTGGGAAACATCACTCTCGTGAAAATATTTATTACTACAAGCGCAATGCGAAG
TGTGCCAAACATTTTCATCTCCAGCTTGGCTGTGGGGGATCTTTTGCTTTTGGTCACTTGTGTGCCAGTG
GACGCGTTCAGGTATTTCTACGAGGAGTGGATCTTCGGAACGGTGGCTTGTAAGATGATCCCGGTGATCC
AGCTCACCTCGGTCGGAGTCTCCGTGTTCACTCTCACGGCACTGAGCGCGGACAGACACAAAGCTATTGT
GAATCCCATGGACATCCAGTCGTCCAGCGCGGTGTTCTGGACCTGCTTGAAGGCTATCACTATATGGGTG
GTTTCGGTGCTGCTGGCCATCCCTGAGGCGGTTTTCTCACAGGTGGTTCATATGCCAGACAAGAACACGA
CGTTCACCGCCTGCGTGCCATATCCGCTGTCCAACGAGATGCATCCTAAGATTCACTCCATTATGATATT
CCTGGTCTACTTCCTCATCCCTCTGAGCATTATATCTGTTTACTACTACCACATCTGCTACAAAATATGG
CGAAATTTCAAAGGGAAATTAAACGTCTATATCAAGGCCGACAAGCAGAAGAACGGCATCAAGGCGAACT
TCCACATCCGCCACAACATCGAGGACGGCGGCGTGCAGCTCGCCTACCACTACCAGCAGAACACCCCCAT
CGGCGACGGCCCCGTGCTGCTGCCCGACAACCACTACCTGAGCGTGCAGACCAAACTTTCGAAAGACCCC
AACGAGAAGCGCGATCACATGGTCCTGCTGGAGTTCGTGACCGCCGCCGGGATCACTCTCGGCATGGACG
AGCTGTACAAGGGCGGTACCGGAGGGATGATGGTGAGAAAGGGCGAGGAGCTGTTCACCGGGGTGGTGCC
CATCCTGGTCGAGCTGGACGGCGACGTAAACGGCCACAAGTTCAGCGTGTCCGGCGAGGGTGAGGGCGAT
GCCACCTACGGCAAGCTGACCCTGAAGTTCATCTGCACCACCGGCAAGCTGCCCGTGCCCTGGCCCACCC
TCGTGACCACCCTGACCTACGGCGTGCAGTGCTTCAGCCGCTACCCCGACCACATGAAGCAGCACGACTT
CTTCAAGTCCGCCATGCCCGAAGGCTACATCCAGGAGCGCACCATCTTCTTCAAGGACGACGGCCACTAC
AAGACCCGCGCCGAGGTGAAGTTCGAGGGCGACACCCTGGTGAACCGCATCGAGCTGAAGGGCATCGACT
TCAAGGAGGACGGCAACATCCTGGGGCACAAGCTGGAGTACAACTCAGTAATCTCCAAGGCAAAGATACG
CACAGTGAAAATGGTTCTGGTATTCGTGGGCCTCTTTGCCCTGTGCTGGTTCCCCAACCACGTTCTCTAC
ATGTACCGCTCATTCAACTATCGGCAGATCGACTCCTCGCTGTCACACCTCATCATCACGCTTGTGGCAC
GCGTGCTGAGCTTCTCCAGCTCCTGCGTCAACCCGTTTGCCTTGTATCTGCTGAGCGAGAGCTTCCGACG
CCACTTCAACAACCAGCTGCTGTGTAGACAACGCAAATACCAAGAGCGCAACACTAGCTACCTCCAGAGC
ACCTCTGCCATCCGCATGACCTCCATCCGGAAGAGCACACCTGCCGTCGCCAACGGCCATGGCCAAAAAC
AAGGAGTCTGCATTTAGGGATCCACTAGTTCTAGAGCGGCCGCTTCACTCCTCAGGTGCAGGCTGCCTAT
CAGAAGGTGGTGGCTGGTGTGGCCAATGCCCTGGCTCACAAATACCACTGAGATCTTTTTCCCTCTGCCA
AAAATTATGGGGACATCATGAAGCCCCTTGAGCATCTGACTTCTGGCTAATAAAGGAAATTTATTTTCAT
TGCAATAGTGTGTTGGAATTTTTTGTGTCTCTCACTCGGAAGGACATATGGGAGGGCAAATCATTTAAAA
CATCAGAATGAGTATTTGGTTTAGAGTTTGGCAACATATGCCCATATGCTGGCTGCCATGAACAAAGGTT
GGCTATAAAGAGGTCATCAGTATATGAAACAGCCCCCTGCTGTCCATTCCTTATTCCATAGAAAAGCCTT
GACTTGAGGTTAGATTTTTTTTATATTTTGTTTTGTGTTATTTTTTTCTTTAACATCCCTAAAATTTTCC
TTACATGTTTTACTAGCCAGATTTTTCCTCCTCTCCTGACTACTCCCAGTCATAGCTGTCCCTCTTCTCT
TATGAAGATCCCTCGACCTGGAGCTCCAGCTTTTGTTCCCTTTAGTGAGGGTTAATTTCGAGCTTGGCGT
AATCATGGTCATAGCTGTTTCCTGTGTGAAATTGTTATCCGCTCACAATTCCACACAACATACGAGCCGG
AAGCATAAAGTGTAAAGCCTGGGGTGCCTAATGAGTGAGCTAACTCACATTAATTGCGTTGCGCTCACTG
CCCGCTTTCCAGTCGGGAAACCTGTCGTGCCAGCTGCATTAATGAATCGGCCAACGCGCGGGGAGAGGCG
GTTTGCGTATTGGGCGCTCTTCCGCTTCCTCGCTCACTGACTCGCTGCGCTCGGTCGTTCGGCTGCGGCG
AGCGGTATCAGCTCACTCAAAGGCGGTAATACGGTTATCCACAGAATCAGGGGATAACGCAGGAAAGAAC
ATGTGAGCAAAAGGCCAGCAAAAGGCCAGGAACCGTAAAAAGGCCGCGTTGCTGGCGTTTTTCCATAGGC
TCCGCCCCCCTGACGAGCATCACAAAAATCGACGCTCAAGTCAGAGGTGGCGAAACCCGACAGGACTATA
AAGATACCAGGCGTTTCCCCCTGGAAGCTCCCTCGTGCGCTCTCCTGTTCCGACCCTGCCGCTTACCGGA
TACCTGTCCGCCTTTCTCCCTTCGGGAAGCGTGGCGCTTTCTCATAGCTCACGCTGTAGGTATCTCAGTT
CGGTGTAGGTCGTTCGCTCCAAGCTGGGCTGTGTGCACGAACCCCCCGTTCAGCCCGACCGCTGCGCCTT
ATCCGGTAACTATCGTCTTGAGTCCAACCCGGTAAGACACGACTTATCGCCACTGGCAGCAGCCACTGGT
AACAGGATTAGCAGAGCGAGGTATGTAGGCGGTGCTACAGAGTTCTTGAAGTGGTGGCCTAACTACGGCT
ACACTAGAAGAACAGTATTTGGTATCTGCGCTCTGCTGAAGCCAGTTACCTTCGGAAAAAGAGTTGGTAG
CTCTTGATCCGGCAAACAAACCACCGCTGGTAGCGGTGGTTTTTTTGTTTGCAAGCAGCAGATTACGCGC
AGAAAAAAAGGATCTCAAGAAGATCCTTTGATCTTTTCTACGGGGTCTGACGCTCAGTGGAACGAAAACT
CACGTTAAGGGATTTTGGTCATGAGATTATCAAAAAGGATCTTCACCTAGATCCTTTTAAATTAAAAATG
AAGTTTTAAATCAATCTAAAGTATATATGAGTAAACTTGGTCTGACAGTTACCAATGCTTAATCAGTGAG
GCACCTATCTCAGCGATCTGTCTATTTCGTTCATCCATAGTTGCCTGACTCCCCGTCGTGTAGATAACTA
CGATACGGGAGGGCTTACCATCTGGCCCCAGTGCTGCAATGATACCGCGAGACCCACGCTCACCGGCTCC
AGATTTATCAGCAATAAACCAGCCAGCCGGAAGGGCCGAGCGCAGAAGTGGTCCTGCAACTTTATCCGCC
TCCATCCAGTCTATTAATTGTTGCCGGGAAGCTAGAGTAAGTAGTTCGCCAGTTAATAGTTTGCGCAACG
TTGTTGCCATTGCTACAGGCATCGTGGTGTCACGCTCGTCGTTTGGTATGGCTTCATTCAGCTCCGGTTC
CCAACGATCAAGGCGAGTTACATGATCCCCCATGTTGTGCAAAAAAGCGGTTAGCTCCTTCGGTCCTCCG
ATCGTTGTCAGAAGTAAGTTGGCCGCAGTGTTATCACTCATGGTTATGGCAGCACTGCATAATTCTCTTA
CTGTCATGCCATCCGTAAGATGCTTTTCTGTGACTGGTGAGTACTCAACCAAGTCATTCTGAGAATAGTG
TATGCGGCGACCGAGTTGCTCTTGCCCGGCGTCAATACGGGATAATACCGCGCCACATAGCAGAACTTTA
AAAGTGCTCATCATTGGAAAACGTTCTTCGGGGCGAAAACTCTCAAGGATCTTACCGCTGTTGAGATCCA
GTTCGATGTAACCCACTCGTGCACCCAACTGATCTTCAGCATCTTTTACTTTCACCAGCGTTTCTGGGTG
AGCAAAAACAGGAAGGCAAAATGCCGCAAAAAAGGGAATAAGGGCGACACGGAAATGTTGAATACTCATA
CTCTTCCTTTTTCAATATTATTGAAGCATTTATCAGGGTTATTGTCTCATGAGCGGATACATATTTGAAT
GTATTTAGAAAAATAAACAAATAGGGGTTCCGCGCACATTTCCCCGAAAAGTGCCACCTG
[124 nt withheld, positions 6291-6414]
C
[91 nt withheld, positions 6416-6506]
A
[49 nt withheld, positions 6508-6556]
CCTTTGACGTTGGAGTCCACGTTCTTT
[37 nt withheld, positions 6584-6620]
ACCCTATCTCGGTCTATTCTTTTGATTTATAAGGGATTTTGCCGATTTCGGCCTATTGGTTAAAAAATGA
GCTGATTTAACAAAAATTTAACGCGAATTTTAACAAAATATTAACGCTTACAATTTCCATTCGCCATTCA
GGCTGCGCAACTGTTGGGAAGGGCGATCGGTGCGGGCCTCTTCGCTATTACGCCAGCTGGCGAAAGGGGG
ATGTGCTGCAAGGCGATTAAGTTGGGTAACGCCAGGGTTTTCCCAGTCACGACGTTGTAAAACGACGGCC
AGTGAATTGTAATACGACTCACTATAGGGCGAATTGGGTACCTAGTAATCAATTACGGGGTCATTAGTTC
ATAGCCCATATATGGAGTTCCG
